Addgene plasmid #229897: AiP12717 - pAAV-AiE0710m-minBG-SYFP2-WPRE3-BGHpA (Alias: CN2717)
Purpose: AiE0710m is an enhancer sequence, designed to drive AAV-mediated transgene expression in specific brain cell types
Depositing lab: Allen Institute for Brain Science & Jonathan Ting. Depositing organization: Allen Institute. Publication: A suite of enhancer AAVs and transgenic mouse lines for genetic access to cortical cell types. Ben-Simon Y, Hooper M, Narayan S, Daigle TL, Dwivedi D, Way SW, Oster A, Stafford DA, Mich JK, Taormina MJ, Martinez RA, Opitz-Araya X, Roth JR, Alexander JR, Allen S, Amster A, Arbuckle J, Ayala A, Baker PM, Bakken TE, Barcelli T, Barta S, Bendrick J, Bertagnolli D, Bielstein C, Bishwakarma P, Bowlus J, Boyer G, Brouner K, Casian B, Casper T, Chakka AB, Chakrabarty R, Chance RK, Chavan S, Clark M, Colbert K, Collman F, Daniel S, Departee M, DiValentin P, Donadio N, Dotson N, Egdorf T, Fliss T, Gabitto M, Garcia J, Gary A, Gasperini M, Gloe J, Goldy J, Gore BB, Graybuck L, Greisman N, Haeseleer F, Halterman C, Haradon Z, Hastings SD, Helback O, Ho W, Hockemeyer D, Huang C, Huff S, Hunker A, Johansen N, Jones D, Juneau Z, Kalmbach B, Kannan M, Khem S, Kussick E, Kutsal R, Larsen R, Lee C, Lee AY, Leibly M, Lenz GH, Li S, Liang E, Lusk N, Madigan Z, Malloy J, Malone J, McCue R, Melchor J, Mollenkopf T, Moosman S, Morin E, Newman D, Ng L, Ngo K, Omstead V, Otto S, Oyama A, Pena N, Pham T, Phillips E, Pom CA, Potekhina L, Ransford S, Ray PL, Rette D, Reynoldson C, Rimorin C, Rocha D, Ruiz A, Sanchez REA, Sawyer L, Sedeno-Cortes A, Sevigny JP, Shapovalova N, Shepard N, Shulga L, Sigler AR, Siverts L, Soliman S, Somasundaram S, Staats B, Stewart K, Szelenyi E, Tieu M, Trader C, Tran A, van Velthoven CTJ, Walker M, Wang Y, Weed N, Wirthlin M, Wood T, Wynalda B, Yao Z, Zhou T, Ariza J, Dee N, Reding M, Ronellenfitch K, Mufti S, Sunkin SM, Smith KA, Esposito L, Waters J, Thyagarajan B, Yao S, Lein ES, Zeng H, Levi BP, Ngai J, Ting JT, Tasic B. Cell. 2025 May 16:S0092-8674(25)00513-6. doi: 10.1016/j.cell.2025.05.002. PubMed 40403729.
Backbone
  Vector backbone: rAAV
  Vector type: AAV
Growth in bacteria
  Bacterial resistance: Ampicillin, 100 μg/mL
  Growth temperature: 30°C
  Growth strain: NEB Stable
  Copy number: High Copy
Gene/Insert
  Gene/Insert name: SYFP2
  Species: Synthetic
  Cloning method: Restriction Enzyme; 5′ cloning site Unknown (unknown if destroyed); 3′ cloning site Unknown (unknown if destroyed)
Terms and licenses: Academic/Nonprofit Terms; Industry Terms: Not Available to Industry
Depositor comments: Allen Institute plasmid alias: CN2717
How to cite: AiP12717 - pAAV-AiE0710m-minBG-SYFP2-WPRE3-BGHpA (Alias: CN2717) was a gift from Allen Institute for Brain Science & Jonathan Ting (Addgene plasmid # 229897 ; http://n2t.net/addgene:229897 ; RRID:Addgene_229897)
