[The description below was written by a language model from this plasmid's Addgene catalogue record and pLannotate feature annotations shown in this document.]
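Description:
AiP12717 - pAAV-AiE0710m-minBG-SYFP2-WPRE3-BGHpA (alias CN2717) is a recombinant AAV transfer plasmid of about 4.6 kb, built to package an enhancer-driven fluorescent reporter into adeno-associated virus for delivery to the brain. It is maintained in bacteria through a high-copy ColE1/pUC-type origin and selected with ampicillin via the β-lactamase gene and its own promoter. The backbone also carries an f1 phage origin and small remnants of pBR322 bom and rop sequences. The expression cassette is flanked by AAV2 inverted terminal repeats, which are the cis elements needed for replication and packaging of the genome into capsids. In the annotated sequence the right ITR is detected in full, whereas the left one appears only as two short fragments. This may reflect the difficulty of sequencing and annotating these structured repeats rather than a true truncation.

According to the construct name, the payload begins with the AiE0710m enhancer placed upstream of a minimal beta-globin promoter (minBG). Neither element was picked up by the automated annotation, but they presumably occupy the unannotated region between the left ITR and the reporter. The minimal promoter has little activity alone, so expression depends on the enhancer, which is designed to restrict transgene expression to specific brain cell types; the record does not say which types. The cassette drives SYFP2, a rapidly maturing monomeric yellow fluorescent protein derived from Aequorea victoria. This is followed by WPRE3, a shortened woodchuck hepatitis virus posttranscriptional element that boosts transcript stability and expression (seen here as two WPRE fragments), and the bovine growth hormone polyadenylation signal. The construct belongs to a collection of enhancer AAVs for genetic access to cortical cell types, where the reporter labels cells in which the enhancer is active.
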