Features (pLannotate 1.2.2; 14 found; start..end, strand, type, name):
     12..39      +  repeat_region  AAV2 ITR (fragment): inverted terminal repeat of adeno-associated virus serotype 2 inverted
     68..95      +  repeat_region  AAV2 ITR (fragment): inverted terminal repeat of adeno-associated virus serotype 2 inverted
    626..1342    +  CDS            SYFP2: SYFP2 is a basic (constitutively fluorescent) yellow fluorescent protein published in 2006, derived from Aequorea victoria. It is reported to be a very rapidly-maturing monomer with moderate acid sensitivity.
   1382..1539    +  misc_feature   WPRE (fragment): woodchuck hepatitis virus posttranscriptional regulatory element
   1545..1625    +  misc_feature   WPRE (fragment): woodchuck hepatitis virus posttranscriptional regulatory element
   1642..1753    +  polyA_signal   bGH poly(A) signal: bovine growth hormone polyadenylation signal
   1871..2011    +  repeat_region  AAV2 ITR: inverted terminal repeat of adeno-associated virus serotype 2 inverted
   2016..2067    -  misc_feature   bom (fragment): basis of mobility region from pBR322
   2086..2541    +  rep_origin     f1 ori (sequence partly withheld): f1 bacteriophage origin of replication; arrow indicates direction of (+) strand synthesis
   2542..2591    -  misc_feature   bom (fragment): basis of mobility region from pBR322
   2693..2728    -  CDS            rop (fragment): Rop protein, which maintains plasmids at low copy number; rop
   2823..2927    +  promoter       AmpR promoter: bla
   2928..3788    +  CDS            AmpR: β-lactamase; bla; confers resistance to ampicillin, carbenicillin, and related antibiotics
   3959..4547    +  rep_origin     ori: high-copy-number ColE1/pMB1/pBR322/pUC origin of replication
>Addgene plasmid #229897 | AiP12717 - pAAV-AiE0710m-minBG-SYFP2-WPRE3-BGHpA (Alias: CN2717) | addgene full sequence | sequence record 460607 | Addgene NGS Result
CCTGCAGGCAGCTGCGCGCTCGCTCGCTCACTGAGGCCGCCCGGGCGTCGGGCGACCTTTGGTCGCCCGG
CCTCAGTGAGCGAGCGAGCGCGCAGAGAGGGAGTGGCCAACTCCATCACTAGGGGTTCCTGCGGCCGCAC
GCGTAGTGACTTGGTGCTATGAGCCATATTTTGCTGTTGCTGTTGTTACTGGTAGTTTTTGTAATTCTGG
GGCTAAAACTTGGGGTCTGGTATGCTGTCATTTACCAGTGAGCTATACCCTGGATATTATGATTTAGATG
AATGTGAAATATCACCCCAGACATACATATACTAAACACTTGGCCCTTGGCCCATGATGCTAAATGGAGG
AGATAGAAGCTTTTGGGGCACAGCCTAGTGGAAGGAAATGAGGTCAAATGACATGTACTCTGAAAGGAAT
ATGGGTATTCTGGGCTTGCGTTATTCTCTCTCTCCCTCTCTCTCCCTCTCTCTCCCTCTCCCTCTCTCTT
TCTCCTTTTCTCTTTCTCTCCTCGCCTTGTTTTCCAGAGCTCGGGCTGGGCATAAAAGTCAGGGCAGAGC
CATCTATTGCTTACATTTGCTTCTGGGATCCAGATCTTTCGAAGCTAGCGCTACCGGTCGCCACCATGGT
GAGCAAGGGCGAGGAGCTGTTCACCGGGGTGGTGCCCATCCTGGTCGAGCTGGACGGCGACGTAAACGGC
CACAAGTTCAGCGTGTCCGGCGAGGGCGAGGGCGATGCCACCTACGGCAAGCTGACCCTGAAGCTGATCT
GCACCACCGGCAAGCTGCCCGTGCCCTGGCCCACCCTCGTGACCACCCTGGGCTACGGCGTGCAGTGCTT
CGCCCGCTACCCCGACCACATGAAGCAGCACGACTTCTTCAAGTCCGCCATGCCCGAAGGCTACGTCCAG
GAGCGCACCATCTTCTTCAAGGACGACGGCAACTACAAGACCCGCGCCGAGGTGAAGTTCGAGGGCGACA
CCCTGGTGAACCGCATCGAGCTGAAGGGCATCGACTTCAAGGAGGACGGCAACATCCTGGGGCACAAGCT
GGAGTACAACTACAACAGCCACAACGTCTATATCACCGCCGACAAGCAGAAGAACGGCATCAAGGCCAAC
TTCAAGATCCGCCACAACATCGAGGACGGCGGCGTGCAGCTCGCCGACCACTACCAGCAGAACACCCCCA
TCGGCGACGGCCCCGTGCTGCTGCCCGACAACCACTACCTGAGCTACCAGTCCAAGCTGAGCAAAGACCC
CAACGAGAAGCGCGATCACATGGTCCTGCTGGAGTTCGTGACCGCCGCCGGGATCACTCTCGGCATGGAC
GAGCTGTACAAGTAAGTCGACGGCGCGCCGCGGCCGCGAATTCGATATCATAATCAACCTCTGGATTACA
AAATTTGTGAAAGATTGACTGGTATTCTTAACTATGTTGCTCCTTTTACGCTATGTGGATACGCTGCTTT
AATGCCTTTGTATCATGCTATTGCTTCCCGTATGGCTTTCATTTTCTCCTCCTTGTATAAATCCTGGTTA
GTTCTTGCCACGGCGGAACTCATCGCCGCCTGCCTTGCCCGCTGCTGGACAGGGGCTCGGCTGTTGGGCA
CTGACAATTCCGTGGCTCGAGAGATCTTCGACTGTGCCTTCTAGTTGCCAGCCATCTGTTGTTTGCCCCT
CCCCCGTGCCTTCCTTGACCCTGGAAGGTGCCACTCCCACTGTCCTTTCCTAATAAAATGAGGAAATTGC
ATCGCATTGTCTGAGTAGGTGTCATTCTATTCTGGGGGGTGGGGTGGGGCAGGACAGCAAGGGGGAGGAT
TGGGAAGACAATAGCAGGCATGAGATCTCACGTGCGGACCGAGCGGCCGCAGGAACCCCTAGTGATGGAG
TTGGCCACTCCCTCTCTGCGCGCTCGCTCGCTCACTGAGGCCGGGCGACCAAAGGTCGCCCGACGCCCGG
GCTTTGCCCGGGCGGCCTCAGTGAGCGAGCGAGCGCGCAGCTGCCTGCAGGGGCGCCTGATGCGGTATTT
TCTCCTTACGCATCTGTGCGGTATTTCACACCGCATA
[95 nt withheld, positions 2068-2162]
T
[46 nt withheld, positions 2164-2209]
C
[141 nt withheld, positions 2211-2351]
CCTTTGACGTTGGAGTCCACGTTCTTT
[37 nt withheld, positions 2379-2415]
ACTCTATCTCGGGCTATTCTTTTGATTTATAAGGGATTTTGCCGATTTCGGTCTATTGGTTAAAAAATGA
GCTGATTTAACAAAAATTTAACGCGAATTTTAACAAAATATTAACGTTTACAATTTTATGGTGCACTCTC
AGTACAATCTGCTCTGATGCCGCATAGTTAAGCCAGCCCCGACACCCGCCAACACCCGCTGACGCGCCCT
GACGGGCTTGTCTGCTCCCGGCATCCGCTTACAGACAAGCTGTGACCGTCTCCGGGAGCTGCATGTGTCA
GAGGTTTTCACCGTCATCACCGAAACGCGCGAGACGAAAGGGCCTCGTGATACGCCTATTTTTATAGGTT
AATGTCATGATAATAATGGTTTCTTAGACGTCAGGTGGCACTTTTCGGGGAAATGTGCGCGGAACCCCTA
TTTGTTTATTTTTCTAAATACATTCAAATATGTATCCGCTCATGAGACAATAACCCTGATAAATGCTTCA
ATAATATTGAAAAAGGAAGAGTATGAGTATTCAACATTTCCGTGTCGCCCTTATTCCCTTTTTTGCGGCA
TTTTGCCTTCCTGTTTTTGCTCACCCAGAAACGCTGGTGAAAGTAAAAGATGCTGAAGATCAGTTGGGTG
CACGAGTGGGTTACATCGAACTGGATCTCAACAGCGGTAAGATCCTTGAGAGTTTTCGCCCCGAAGAACG
TTTTCCAATGATGAGCACTTTTAAAGTTCTGCTATGTGGCGCGGTATTATCCCGTATTGACGCCGGGCAA
GAGCAACTCGGTCGCCGCATACACTATTCTCAGAATGACTTGGTTGAGTACTCACCAGTCACAGAAAAGC
ATCTTACGGATGGCATGACAGTAAGAGAATTATGCAGTGCTGCCATAACCATGAGTGATAACACTGCGGC
CAACTTACTTCTGACAACGATCGGAGGACCGAAGGAGCTAACCGCTTTTTTGCACAACATGGGGGATCAT
GTAACTCGCCTTGATCGTTGGGAACCGGAGCTGAATGAAGCCATACCAAACGACGAGCGTGACACCACGA
TGCCTGTAGCAATGGCAACAACGTTGCGCAAACTATTAACTGGCGAACTACTTACTCTAGCTTCCCGGCA
ACAATTAATAGACTGGATGGAGGCGGATAAAGTTGCAGGACCACTTCTGCGCTCGGCCCTTCCGGCTGGC
TGGTTTATTGCTGATAAATCTGGAGCCGGTGAGCGTGGGTCTCGCGGTATCATTGCAGCACTGGGGCCAG
ATGGTAAGCCCTCCCGTATCGTAGTTATCTACACGACGGGGAGTCAGGCAACTATGGATGAACGAAATAG
ACAGATCGCTGAGATAGGTGCCTCACTGATTAAGCATTGGTAACTGTCAGACCAAGTTTACTCATATATA
CTTTAGATTGATTTAAAACTTCATTTTTAATTTAAAAGGATCTAGGTGAAGATCCTTTTTGATAATCTCA
TGACCAAAATCCCTTAACGTGAGTTTTCGTTCCACTGAGCGTCAGACCCCGTAGAAAAGATCAAAGGATC
TTCTTGAGATCCTTTTTTTCTGCGCGTAATCTGCTGCTTGCAAACAAAAAAACCACCGCTACCAGCGGTG
GTTTGTTTGCCGGATCAAGAGCTACCAACTCTTTTTCCGAAGGTAACTGGCTTCAGCAGAGCGCAGATAC
CAAATACTGTTCTTCTAGTGTAGCCGTAGTTAGGCCACCACTTCAAGAACTCTGTAGCACCGCCTACATA
CCTCGCTCTGCTAATCCTGTTACCAGTGGCTGCTGCCAGTGGCGATAAGTCGTGTCTTACCGGGTTGGAC
TCAAGACGATAGTTACCGGATAAGGCGCAGCGGTCGGGCTGAACGGGGGGTTCGTGCACACAGCCCAGCT
TGGAGCGAACGACCTACACCGAACTGAGATACCTACAGCGTGAGCTATGAGAAAGCGCCACGCTTCCCGA
AGGGAGAAAGGCGGACAGGTATCCGGTAAGCGGCAGGGTCGGAACAGGAGAGCGCACGAGGGAGCTTCCA
GGGGGAAACGCCTGGTATCTTTATAGTCCTGTCGGGTTTCGCCACCTCTGACTTGAGCGTCGATTTTTGT
GATGCTCGTCAGGGGGGCGGAGCCTATGGAAAAACGCCAGCAACGCGGCCTTTTTACGGTTCCTGGCCTT
TTGCTGGCCTTTTGCTCACATGT
